>Addgene plasmid #89071 | pUC119- Padh81-GBP-mCherry(C)-hphMX6-lys1* | addgene full sequence | sequence record 181140 | Addgene NGS Result
AGCGCCCAATACGCAAACCGCCTCTCCCCGCGCGTTGGCCGATTCATTAATGCAGCTGGCACGACAGGTT
TCCCGACTGGAAAGCGGGCAGTGAGCGCAACGCAATTAATGTGAGTTAGCTCACTCATTAGGCACCCCAG
GCTTTACACTTTATGCTTCCGGCTCGTATGTTGTGTGGAATTGTGAGCGGATAACAATTTCACACAGGAA
ACAGCTATGACCATGATTACGCCAAGCTTGCATGCCCTACAACAACTAAGAAAATGGCTATCATGCGGAA
GCTGGTGAGAAGAACAGCATCGGGACAAGGGAAGGAAGAACAAAGACAAAGAAAACAAAAGAAAGCAATT
GAAAACAAAACAAAACAATTTTCATTCCTTCTCTTATCATTCCTTTTCTTTTCTTTTCTCTCATTCAACG
CACTCCATCGTATCCGTATTCCTCTTATTTTTTCTCTTTCTCTATATCCATTTCTTTCTCTCTAGGTGTG
TCCTCTCTCTCTCTTCAATTTCTCTACTCCGCATTCCAACGCATCCTTCCCCCAACCTCCCATTTCCTCC
TTACGGCCCGATAGCGATCGTCTTTCCCTCGCTATCACTCGCTACCGGCCCCTCCTCTGCACCGTAACCT
CCTACGTATTTACCATATCATAAAGTTTTTTCCGACGCTTATCGCTGACCCCCTGTCGCCCTCCTATTGG
CTTCCGGATTATCTTCTTGTCCATAAGGTGATCCATGCTTCCTGAAGATTCCCGAAATGTGTCCACTTTG
GCGGGGAATCATTCCATCCACTTCTTTCTCTCTCGCTTTCCTCATTCGGCGCTCCCCTTCCGCGTCTCAT
TGGTCTTCCGCTCCGTTTTTGCTTTGCCGATGTTACTTGGGGAGAGGTGCGATAATCCTTTCGCAAAAAC
TCGGTTTGACGCCTCCCATGGATGTGGGTGGTGGACAGGTGCCTTCGCTTTTCTTTAAGCAAGAGAATTG
CATATGCCCGGGTACCTCGAGCTAGCGTCGACTCTAGAGGATCCATGGCTGATGTCCAACTGGTGGAGTC
TGGTGGCGCTTTGGTGCAGCCAGGTGGCTCTCTGCGTTTGTCCTGTGCCGCTTCTGGCTTCCCAGTGAAC
CGCTATTCCATGCGCTGGTATCGCCAGGCTCCAGGCAAAGAGCGTGAGTGGGTAGCCGGTATGTCCAGCG
CGGGTGATCGTAGCTCCTATGAAGACTCCGTGAAGGGCCGTTTCACCATCAGCCGTGACGATGCCCGTAA
CACGGTGTATCTGCAAATGAACAGCTTGAAACCTGAAGATACGGCCGTGTATTACTGTAATGTGAACGTG
GGCTTCGAGTATTGGGGCCAAGGCACCCAGGTCACCGTCTCCTCTAGCATGGTGAGCAAGGGCGAGGAGG
ATAACATGGCCATCATCAAGGAGTTCATGCGCTTCAAGGTGCACATGGAGGGCTCCGTGAACGGCCACGA
GTTCGAGATCGAGGGCGAGGGCGAGGGCCGCCCCTATGAGGGCACCCAGACCGCCAAGCTGAAGGTGACC
AAGGGTGGCCCCCTGCCCTTCGCCTGGGACATCCTGTCCCCTCAGTTCATGTACGGCTCCAAGGCCTACG
TGAAGCACCCCGCCGACATCCCCGACTACTTGAAGCTGTCCTTCCCCGAGGGCTTCAAGTGGGAGCGCGT
GATGAACTTCGAGGACGGCGGCGTGGTGACCGTGACCCAGGACTCCTCCCTGCAGGACGGCGAGTTCATC
TACAAGGTGAAGCTGCGCGGCACCAACTTCCCCTCCGACGGCCCCGTAATGCAGAAGAAGACAATGGGCT
GGGAGGCCTCCTCCGAGCGGATGTACCCCGAGGACGGCGCCCTGAAGGGCGAGATCAAGCAGAGGCTGAA
GCTGAAGGACGGTGGCCACTACGACGCTGAGGTCAAGACCACCTACAAGGCCAAGAAGCCCGTGCAGCTG
CCCGGCGCCTACAACGTCAACATCAAGTTGGACATCACCTCTCACAACGAGGACTACACCATCGTGGAAC
AGTACGAACGCGCCGAGGGCCGCCACTCCACCGGCGCCATGGACGAGCTGTACAAGTAAGCGGCCGCTCG
TTCCAGATTACGCTGCTCAGTGCTGAGGCGCGCCACTTCTAAATAAGCGAATTTCTTATGATTTATGATT
TTTATTATTAAATAAGTTATAAAAAAAATAAGTGTATACAAATTTTAAAGTGACTCTTAGGTTTTAAAAC
GAAAATTCTTATTCTTGAGTAACTCTTTCCTGTAGGTCAGGTTGCTTTCTCAGGTATAGTATGAGGTCGC
TCTTATTGACCACACCTCTACCGGCAGATCCGCTAGGGATAACAGGGTAATATAGATCTGTTTAGCTTGC
CTCGTCCCCGCCGGGTCACCCGGCCAGCGACATGGAGGCCCAGAATACCCTCCTTGACAGTCTTGACGTG
CGCAGCTCAGGGGCATGATGTGACTGTCGCCCGTACATTTAGCCCATACATCCCCATGTATAATCATTTG
CATCCATACATTTTGATGGCCGCACGGCGCGAAGCAAAAATTACGGCTCCTCGCTGCGGACCTGCGAGCA
GGGAAACGCTCCCCTCACAGACGCGTTGAATTGTCCCCACGCCGCGCCCCTGTAGAGAAATATAAAAGGT
TAGGATTTGCCACTGAGGTTCTTCTTTCATATACTTCCTTTTAAAATCTTGCTAGGATACAGTTCTCACA
TCACATCCGAACATAAACAACCATGGGTAAAAAGCCTGAACTCACCGCGACGTCTGTCGAGAAGTTTCTG
ATCGAAAAGTTCGACAGCGTCTCCGACCTGATGCAGCTCTCGGAGGGCGAAGAATCTCGTGCTTTCAGCT
TCGATGTAGGAGGGCGTGGATATGTCCTGCGGGTAAATAGCTGCGCCGATGGTTTCTACAAAGATCGTTA
TGTTTATCGGCACTTTGCATCGGCCGCGCTCCCGATTCCGGAAGTGCTTGACATTGGGGAATTCAGCGAG
AGCCTGACCTATTGCATCTCCCGCCGTGCACAGGGTGTCACGTTGCAAGACCTGCCTGAAACCGAACTGC
CCGCTGTTCTGCAGCCGGTCGCGGAGGCCATGGATGCGATCGCTGCGGCCGATCTTAGCCAGACGAGCGG
GTTCGGCCCATTCGGACCGCAAGGAATCGGTCAATACACTACATGGCGTGATTTCATCTGCGCGATTGCT
GATCCCCATGTGTATCACTGGCAAACTGTGATGGACGACACCGTCAGTGCGTCCGTCGCGCAGGCTCTCG
ATGAGCTGATGCTTTGGGCCGAGGACTGCCCCGAAGTCCGGCACCTCGTGCACGCGGATTTCGGCTCCAA
CAATGTCCTGACGGACAATGGCCGCATAACAGCGGTCATTGACTGGAGCGAGGCGATGTTCGGGGATTCC
CAATACGAGGTCGCCAACATCTTCTTCTGGAGGCCGTGGTTGGCTTGTATGGAGCAGCAGACGCGCTACT
TCGAGCGGAGGCATCCGGAGCTTGCAGGATCGCCGCGGCTCCGGGCGTATATGCTCCGCATTGGTCTTGA
CCAACTCTATCAGAGCTTGGTTGACGGCAATTTCGATGATGCAGCTTGGGCGCAGGGTCGATGCGACGCA
ATCGTCCGATCCGGAGCCGGGACTGTCGGGCGTACACAAATCGCCCGCAGAAGCGCGGCCGTCTGGACCG
ATGGCTGTGTAGAAGTACTCGCCGATAGTGGAAACCGACGCCCCAGCACTCGTCCGAGGGCAAAGGAATA
ATCAGTACTGACAATAAAAAGATTCTTGTTTTCAAGAACTTGTCATTTGTATAGTTTTTTTATATTGTAG
TTGTTCTATTTTAATCAAATGTTAGCGTGATTTATATTTTTTTTCGCCTCGACATCATCTGCCCAGATGC
GAAGTTAAGTGCGCAGAAAGTAATATCATGCGTCAATCGTATGTGAATGCTGGTCGCTATACTGCTGTCG
ATTCGATACTAACGCCGCCATCCAGTGTCGAAAACGAGCTCTCGGAATACGCGATCGTATGTATCGTTCT
GGTGACTTGGGCCGCTATCTCCCAACTGGTAATGTAGAATGTAGCGGTCGTGCCGACGATCAAATTAAAA
TTCGTGGTTTCCGAATTGAGTTAGGTGAAATTAATACCCATCTTTCTCGTCATCCTAATGTCCGTGAAAA
TATTACCCTTGTTCGACGTGATAAGGATGAAGAACCCACGCTAGTTGCATACATTGTACCTCAAGGTTTA
AATAAAGATGACTTTGATAGCGCTACTGAGTCGGAAGATATTGTCGTCAATGGTTTGAAGAAGTACAGGA
AGCTTATACATGATATACGGGAATATCTTAAGACTAAACTTCCTAGTTATGCTATTCCTTCTGTAATTGT
TCCCCTTCATAAAATGCCTCTCAATCCTAATGGAAAGATAGATAAACCTGCTCTGCCTTTCCCAGACACA
TCACAACTTGCTGCCGCATCTCGTTCACATTCTAAACATGGAGTTGATGAAACTCTTACAGCCACTGAAA
GGGATATACGTGATATCTGGTTGCGTATCATTCCACACGCTACTGATGTCAACAAAAAAGCAAGTTTCTT
TGATATTGGAGGACATTCTATTTTAGCTACTCGCTTAATTTTTGAACTTCGCAAAAAATTTGCTGTGAAT
GTACCTTTAGGTTTAGTTTTCAGTGAACCTACTATTGAAGGTTTGGCCAAAGAGATTGAAAGAATGAAAT
CGGGTGAGATGATTAGCGTGATGGATATAGGCAAAGAAGAGACTAGAGAACCTGAAATTGAATATGGTAA
AGATGCACTTGATTTAGTAGATTTAATTCCTAAAGAATTTCCAACCTCTAAAGACTTGGGTATTGATGAG
CCAAAAACCGTTTTCTTAACTGGTGCTAACGGCTACCTTGGTGTCTTTATATTAAGAGACCTTATGACCA
GAAGCTCTAACTTGAAAGTCATTGCCTTAGTCCGCGCCTCATCGGAAGAACATGGTCTAAAACGTCTTAA
AGACAGTTGTACCGCGTATGGTGTATGGGATGAATCATGGGCCCAAAAAATTTCTGTTGTCAATGGTGAT
CTTGCTCTCGAAAACTGGGGTATAGAAGAAAGGAAATGGAACAAGCTTACTGAAGTCGTCGATTATGTTA
TTCATAATGGTGCCCTTGTACATTGGGTTTATCCATGAATTCACTGGCCGTCGTTTTACAACGTCGTGAC
TGGGAAAACCCTGGCGTTACCCAACTTAATCGCCTTGCAGCACATCCCCCTTTCGCCAGCTGGCGTAATA
GCGAAGAGGCCCGCACCGATCGCCCTTCCCAACAGTTGCGCAGCCTGAATGGCGAATGGCGCCTGATGCG
GTATTTTCTCCTTACGCATCTGTGCGGTATTTCACACCGCATA
[95 nt withheld, positions 5434-5528]
T
[46 nt withheld, positions 5530-5575]
C
[141 nt withheld, positions 5577-5717]
CCTTTGACGTTGGAGTCCACGTTCTTT
[37 nt withheld, positions 5745-5781]
ACTCTATCTCGGGCTATTCTTTTGATTTATAAGGGATTTTGCCGATTTCGGTCTATTGGTTAAAAAATGA
GCTGATTTAACAAAAATTTAACGCGAATTTTAACAAAATATTAACGTTTACAATTTTATGGTGCACTCTC
AGTACAATCTGCTCTGATGCCGCATAGTTAAGCCAGCCCCGACACCCGCCAACACCCGCTGACGCGCCCT
GACGGGCTTGTCTGCTCCCGGCATCCGCTTACAGACAAGCTGTGACCGTCTCCGGGAGCTGCATGTGTCA
GAGGTTTTCACCGTCATCACCGAAACGCGCGAGACGAAAGGGCCTCGTGATACGCCTATTTTTATAGGTT
AATGTCATGATAATAATGGTTTCTTAGACGTCAGGTGGCACTTTTCGGGGAAATGTGCGCGGAACCCCTA
TTTGTTTATTTTTCTAAATACATTCAAATATGTATCCACTCATGAGACAATAACCCTGATAAATGCTTCA
ATAATATTGAAAAAGGAAGAGTATGAGTATTCAACATTTCCGTGTCGCCCTTATTCCCTTTTTTGCGGCA
TTTTGCCTTCCTGTTTTTGCTCACCCAGAAACGCTGGTGAAAGTAAAAGATGCTGAAGATCAGTTGGGTG
CACGAGTGGGTTACATCGAACTGGATCTCAACAGCGGTAAGATCCTTGAGAGTTTTCGCCCCGAAGAACG
TTTTCCAATGATGAGCACTTTTAAAGTTCTGCTATGTGGCGCGGTATTATCCCGTATTGACGCCGGGCAA
GAGCAACTCGGTCGCCGCATACACTATTCTCAGAATGACTTGGTTGAGTACTCACCAGTCACAGAAAAGC
ATCTTACGGATGGCATGACAGTAAGAGAATTATGCAGTGCTGCCATAACCATGAGTGATAACACTGCGGC
CAACTTACTTCTGACAACGATCGGAGGACCGAAGGAGCTAACCGCTTTTTTGCACAACATGGGGGATCAT
GTAACTCGCCTTGATCGTTGGGAACCGGAGCTGAATGAAGCCATACCAAACGACGAGCGTGACACCACGA
TGCCTGTAGCAATGGCAACAACGTTGCGCAAACTATTAACTGGCGAACTACTTACTCTAGCTTCCCGGCA
ACAATTAATAGACTGGATGGAGGCGGATAAAGTTGCAGGACCACTTCTGCGCTCGGCCCTTCCGGCTGGC
TGGTTTATTGCTGATAAATCTGGAGCCGGTGAGCGTGGGTCTCGCGGTATCATTGCAGCACTGGGGCCAG
ATGGTAAGCCCTCCCGTATCGTAGTTATCTACACGACGGGGAGTCAGGCAACTATGGATGAACGAAATAG
ACAGATCGCTGAGATAGGTGCCTCACTGATTAAGCATTGGTAACTGTCAGACCAAGTTTACTCATATATA
CTTTAGATTGATTTAAAACTTCATTTTTAATTTAAAAGGATCTAGGTGAAGATCCTTTTTGATAATCTCA
TGACCAAAATCCCTTAACGTGAGTTTTCGTTCCACTGAGCGTCAGACCCCGTAGAAAAGATCAAAGGATC
TTCTTGAGATCCTTTTTTTCTGCGCGTAATCTGCTGCTTGCAAACAAAAAAACCACCGCTACCAGCGGTG
GTTTGTTTGCCGGATCAAGAGCTACCAACTCTTTTTCCGAAGGTAACTGGCTTCAGCAGAGCGCAGATAC
CAAATACTGTTCTTCTAGTGTAGCCGTAGTTAGGCCACCACTTCAAGAACTCTGTAGCACCGCCTACATA
CCTCGCTCTGCTAATCCTGTTACCAGTGGCTGCTGCCAGTGGCGATAAGTCGTGTCTTACCGGGTTGGAC
TCAAGACGATAGTTACCGGATAAGGCGCAGCGGTCGGGCTGAACGGGGGGTTCGTGCACACAGCCCAGCT
TGGAGCGAACGACCTACACCGAACTGAGATACCTACAGCGTGAGCTATGAGAAAGCGCCACGCTTCCCGA
AGGGAGAAAGGCGGACAGGTATCCGGTAAGCGGCAGGGTCGGAACAGGAGAGCGCACGAGGGAGCTTCCA
GGGGGAAACGCCTGGTATCTTTATAGTCCTGTCGGGTTTCGCCACCTCTGACTTGAGCGTCGATTTTTGT
GATGCTCGTCAGGGGGGCGGAGCCTATGGAAAAACGCCAGCAACGCGGCCTTTTTACGGTTCCTGGCCTT
TTGCTGGCCTTTTGCTCACATGTTCTTTCCTGCGTTATCCCCTGATTCTGTGGATAACCGTATTACCGCC
TTTGAGTGAGCTGATACCGCTCGCCGCAGCCGAACGACCGAGCGCAGCGAGTCAGTGAGCGAGGAAGCGG
AAG
Features (pLannotate 1.2.2; 20 found; start..end, strand, type, name):
      2..94      +  CDS            lacI (fragment): lac repressor; lacI; The lac repressor binds to the lac operator to inhibit transcription in E. coli. This inhibition can be relieved by adding lactose or isopropyl-β-D-thiogalactopyranoside (IPTG).
    107..128     +  protein_bind   CAP binding site: CAP binding activates transcription in the presence of cAMP. E. coli catabolite activator protein
    143..173     +  promoter       lac promoter: promoter for the E. coli lac operon
    181..197     +  protein_bind   lac operator: The lac repressor binds to the lac operator to inhibit transcription in E. coli. This inhibition can be relieved by adding lactose or isopropyl-β-D-thiogalactopyranoside (IPTG). lac repressor encoded by lacI
    244..979     +  promoter       adh1 promoter: promoter for the Schizosaccharomyces pombe adh1 gene encoding alcohol dehydrogenase
   1007..1024    -  misc_feature   MCS (fragment): pUC18/19 multiple cloning site
   1025..1372    +  CDS            vsfGFP-0 (fragment): vsfGFP-0 is a basic (constitutively fluorescent) green fluorescent protein published in 2015, derived from Aequorea victoria. It has low acid sensitivity.
   1379..2086    +  CDS            mCherry: mCherry is a basic (constitutively fluorescent) red fluorescent protein published in 2004, derived from Discosoma sp.. It is reported to be a very rapidly-maturing monomer with low acid sensitivity.
   2147..2334    +  terminator     ADH1 terminator: S. cerevisiae ADH1; transcription terminator for the S. cerevisiae alcohol dehydrogenase 1 (ADH1) gene
   2409..3984    +  gene           hphMX6: yeast selectable marker conferring hygromycin resistance
   3787..3984    +  terminator     TEF terminator: Ashbya gossypii TEF terminator
   4034..5215    +  CDS            lys1 (fragment): LYS2_SCHPO - Experimental evidence at protein level: Swiss-Prot protein existence level 1. Catalyzes the activation of alpha-aminoadipate by ATP- dependent adenylation and the reduction of activated alpha-aminoadipate by NADPH. The activated alpha-aminoadipate is bound to the phosphopantheinyl group of the enzyme itself before it is reduced to (S)-2-amino-6-oxohexanoate. From Schizosaccharomyces pombe (strain 972 / ATCC 24843) (Fission yeast).
   5219..5376    +  CDS            lacZα (fragment): LacZα fragment of β-galactosidase; lacZ fragment
   5382..5433    -  misc_feature   bom (fragment): basis of mobility region from pBR322
   5452..5907    +  rep_origin     f1 ori (sequence partly withheld): f1 bacteriophage origin of replication; arrow indicates direction of (+) strand synthesis
   5908..5957    -  misc_feature   bom (fragment): basis of mobility region from pBR322
   6059..6094    -  CDS            rop (fragment): Rop protein, which maintains plasmids at low copy number; rop
   6189..6293    +  promoter       AmpR promoter: bla
   6294..7154    +  CDS            AmpR: β-lactamase; bla; confers resistance to ampicillin, carbenicillin, and related antibiotics
   7325..7913    +  rep_origin     ori: high-copy-number ColE1/pMB1/pBR322/pUC origin of replication
