[The description below was written by a language model from this plasmid's Addgene catalogue record and pLannotate feature annotations shown in this document.]
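Description:
pUC119- Padh81-GBP-mCherry(C)-hphMX6-lys1* is an empty-backbone integration vector for fission yeast (Schizosaccharomyces pombe), built on the pUC119 phagemid. It expresses a protein of interest as a C-terminal GBP-mCherry fusion from the lys1+ locus. In E. coli it is propagated through the high-copy ColE1/pUC origin and selected with ampicillin via the β-lactamase gene. The backbone also keeps the f1 origin for single-stranded DNA production, along with remnants of the lac regulatory region and lacZα. No fission yeast replication origin is annotated, which fits the recorded use by genomic integration rather than episomal maintenance.

The expression cassette begins with an S. pombe adh1-derived promoter. The name Padh81 indicates a variant of this promoter, generally known as an attenuated version, although the record does not describe its strength. A short multiple cloning site fragment follows, where an open reading frame can be inserted upstream of the tag. The tag comprises GBP, the GFP-binding nanobody, followed by mCherry and the S. cerevisiae ADH1 terminator. The automated annotation labels the GBP region as a fragment of vsfGFP-0, probably because that protein itself contains a GFP-binding nanobody. Downstream lie the hphMX6 cassette, which confers hygromycin resistance in yeast, and a fragment of the S. pombe lys1 coding sequence. The lys1 fragment provides the homology that targets integration to the lys1 locus. The asterisk suggests a modified or partial allele, but the record does not define it.

The associated publication title concerns manipulating protein localization through GBP-GFP binding. A GBP-mCherry-tagged protein made from this vector can bind GFP-tagged partners in the same cell, while mCherry allows the fusion itself to be visualized.
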