Addgene plasmid #89071: pUC119- Padh81-GBP-mCherry(C)-hphMX6-lys1*
Purpose: (Empty Backbone) genomic GBP-mCherry epitope C-terminal tagging at lys1+ locus in S. pombe
Depositing lab: Quanwen Jin. Depositing organization: Xiamen University. Publication: Facile manipulation of protein localization in fission yeast through GBP-GFP binding. Chen YH, Wang GY, Hao HC, Chao CJ, Wang Y, Jin QW. J Cell Sci. 2017 Jan 12. pii: jcs.198457. doi: 10.1242/jcs.198457. PubMed 28082423.
Backbone
  Vector backbone: pUC119
  Vector type: Yeast Expression ; genomic integration in S. pombe
  Selectable markers: Hygromycin
  Tag / fusion protein: GBP-mCherry (C terminal on backbone)
Growth in bacteria
  Bacterial resistance: Ampicillin, 50 μg/mL
  Growth temperature: 37°C
  Growth strain: DH5alpha
  Copy number: Unknown
Gene/Insert
  Gene/Insert name: None
  Tag / fusion protein: GBP-mCherry (C terminal on backbone)
Terms and licenses: Academic/Nonprofit Terms; Industry Terms: Not Available to Industry
How to cite: pUC119- Padh81-GBP-mCherry(C)-hphMX6-lys1* was a gift from Quanwen Jin (Addgene plasmid # 89071 ; http://n2t.net/addgene:89071 ; RRID:Addgene_89071)
